>Addgene plasmid #99338 | pET-CH2 (1192-1318) | addgene full sequence | sequence record 193353 | Addgene NGS Result
GGATCTTCTTGAGATCCTTTTTTTCTGCGCGTAATCTGCTGCTTGCAAACAAAAAAACCACCGCTACCAG
CGGTGGTTTGTTTGCCGGATCAAGAGCTACCAACTCTTTTTCCGAAGGTAACTGGCTTCAGCAGAGCGCA
GATACCAAATACTGTCCTTCTAGTGTAGCCGTAGTTAGGCCACCACTTCAAGAACTCTGTAGCACCGCCT
ACATACCTCGCTCTGCTAATCCTGTTACCAGTGGCTGCTGCCAGTGGCGATAAGTCGTGTCTTACCGGGT
TGGACTCAAGACGATAGTTACCGGATAAGGCGCAGCGGTCGGGCTGAACGGGGGGTTCGTGCACACAGCC
CAGCTTGGAGCGAACGACCTACACCGAACTGAGATACCTACAGCGTGAGCTATGAGAAAGCGCCACGCTT
CCCGAAGGGAGAAAGGCGGACAGGTATCCGGTAAGCGGCAGGGTCGGAACAGGAGAGCGCACGAGGGAGC
TTCCAGGGGGAAACGCCTGGTATCTTTATAGTCCTGTCGGGTTTCGCCACCTCTGACTTGAGCGTCGATT
TTTGTGATGCTCGTCAGGGGGGCGGAGCCTATGGAAAAACGCCAGCAACGCGGCCTTTTTACGGTTCCTG
GCCTTTTGCTGGCCTTTTGCTCACATGTTCTTTCCTGCGTTATCCCCTGATTCTGTGGATAACCGTATTA
CCGCCTTTGAGTGAGCTGATACCGCTCGCCGCAGCCGAACGACCGAGCGCAGCGAGTCAGTGAGCGAGGA
AGCGGAAGAGCGCCTGATGCGGTATTTTCTCCTTACGCATCTGTGCGGTATTTCACACCGCAATGGTGCA
CTCTCAGTACAATCTGCTCTGATGCCGCATAGTTAAGCCAGTATACACTCCGCTATCGCTACGTGACTGG
GTCATGGCTGCGCCCCGACACCCGCCAACACCCGCTGACGCGCCCTGACGGGCTTGTCTGCTCCCGGCAT
CCGCTTACAGACAAGCTGTGACCGTCTCCGGGAGCTGCATGTGTCAGAGGTTTTCACCGTCATCACCGAA
ACGCGCGAGGCAGCTGCGGTAAAGCTCATCAGCGTGGTCGTGAAGCGATTCACAGATGTCTGCCTGTTCA
TCCGCGTCCAGCTCGTTGAGTTTCTCCAGAAGCGTTAATGTCTGGCTTCTGATAAAGCGGGCCATGTTAA
GGGCGGTTTTTTCCTGTTTGGTCACTGATGCCTCCGTGTAAGGGGGATTTCTGTTCATGGGGGTAATGAT
ACCGATGAAACGAGAGAGGATGCTCACGATACGGGTTACTGATGATGAACATGCCCGGTTACTGGAACGT
TGTGAGGGTAAACAACTGGCGGTATGGATGCGGCGGGACCAGAGAAAAATCACTCAGGGTCAATGCCAGC
GCTTCGTTAATACAGATGTAGGTGTTCCACAGGGTAGCCAGCAGCATCCTGCGATGCAGATCCGGAACAT
AATGGTGCAGGGCGCTGACTTCCGCGTTTCCAGACTTTACGAAACACGGAAACCGAAGACCATTCATGTT
GTTGCTCAGGTCGCAGACGTTTTGCAGCAGCAGTCGCTTCACGTTCGCTCGCGTATCGGTGATTCATTCT
GCTAACCAGTAAGGCAACCCCGCCAGCCTAGCCGGGTCCTCAACGACAGGAGCACGATCATGCGCACCCG
TGGGGCCGCCATGCCGGCGATAATGGCCTGCTTCTCGCCGAAACGTTTGGTGGCGGGACCAGTGACGAAG
GCTTGAGCGAGGGCGTGCAAGATTCCGAATACCGCAAGCGACAGGCCGATCATCGTCGCGCTCCAGCGAA
AGCGGTCCTCGCCGAAAATGACCCAGAGCGCTGCCGGCACCTGTCCTACGAGTTGCATGATAAAGAAGAC
AGTCATAAGTGCGGCGACGATAGTCATGCCCCGCGCCCACCGGAAGGAGCTGACTGGGTTGAAGGCTCTC
AAGGGCATCGGTCGAGATCCCGGTGCCTAATGAGTGAGCTAACTTACATTAATTGCGTTGCGCTCACTGC
CCGCTTTCCAGTCGGGAAACCTGTCGTGCCAGCTGCATTAATGAATCGGCCAACGCGCGGGGAGAGGCGG
TTTGCGTATTGGGCGCCAGGGTGGTTTTTCTTTTCACCAGTGAGACGGGCAACAGCTGATTGCCCTTCAC
CGCCTGGCCCTGAGAGAGTTGCAGCAAGCGGTCCACGCTGGTTTGCCCCAGCAGGCGAAAATCCTGTTTG
ATGGTGGTTAACGGCGGGATATAACATGAGCTGTCTTCGGTATCGTCGTATCCCACTACCGAGATATCCG
CACCAACGCGCAGCCCGGACTCGGTAATGGCGCGCATTGCGCCCAGCGCCATCTGATCGTTGGCAACCAG
CATCGCAGTGGGAACGATGCCCTCATTCAGCATTTGCATGGTTTGTTGAAAACCGGACATGGCACTCCAG
TCGCCTTCCCGTTCCGCTATCGGCTGAATTTGATTGCGAGTGAGATATTTATGCCAGCCAGCCAGACGCA
GACGCGCCGAGACAGAACTTAATGGGCCCGCTAACAGCGCGATTTGCTGGTGACCCAATGCGACCAGATG
CTCCACGCCCAGTCGCGTACCGTCTTCATGGGAGAAAATAATACTGTTGATGGGTGTCTGGTCAGAGACA
TCAAGAAATAACGCCGGAACATTAGTGCAGGCAGCTTCCACAGCAATGGCATCCTGGTCATCCAGCGGAT
AGTTAATGATCAGCCCACTGACGCGTTGCGCGAGAAGATTGTGCACCGCCGCTTTACAGGCTTCGACGCC
GCTTCGTTCTACCATCGACACCACCACGCTGGCACCCAGTTGATCGGCGCGAGATTTAATCGCCGCGACA
ATTTGCGACGGCGCGTGCAGGGCCAGACTGGAGGTGGCAACGCCAATCAGCAACGACTGTTTGCCCGCCA
GTTGTTGTGCCACGCGGTTGGGAATGTAATTCAGCTCCGCCATCGCCGCTTCCACTTTTTCCCGCGTTTT
CGCAGAAACGTGGCTGGCCTGGTTCACCACGCGGGAAACGGTCTGATAAGAGACACCGGCATACTCTGCG
ACATCGTATAACGTTACTGGTTTCACATTCACCACCCTGAATTGACTCTCTTCCGGGCGCTATCATGCCA
TACCGCGAAAGGTTTTGCGCCATTCGATGGTGTCCGGGATCTCGACGCTCTCCCTTATGCGACTCCTGCA
TTAGGAAGCAGCCCAGTAGTAGGTTGAGGCCGTTGAGCACCGCCGCCGCAAGGAATGGTGCATGCAAGGA
GATGGCGCCCAACAGTCCCCCGGCCACGGGGCCTGCCACCATACCCACGCCGAAACAAGCGCTCATGAGC
CCGAAGTGGCGAGCCCGATCTTCCCCATCGGTGATGTCGGCGATATAGGCGCCAGCAACCGCACCTGTGG
CGCCGGTGATGCCGGCCACGATGCGTCCGGCGTAGAGGATCGAGATCTCGATCCCGCGAAATTAATACGA
CTCACTATAGGGGAATTGTGAGCGGATAACAATTCCCCTCTAGAAATAATTTTGTTTAACTTTAAGAAGG
AGATATACATATGCCTGTCATGCAGTCTCTTGGATATTGCTGTGGACGAAAGTATGAGTTCTCCCCACAG
ACTTTGTGCTGTTACGGAAAGCAGCTGTGTACAATTCCTCGTGATGCAGCCTACTACAGCTATCAGAATA
GGTATCATTTCTGTGAGAAGTGTTTCACAGAGATCCAGGGCGAGAATGTGACCCTGGGTGACGACCCTTC
CCAACCTCAGACGACAATTTCCAAGGATCAATTTGAAAAGAAGAAAAATGATACCTTAGATCCTGAACCT
TTTGTTGACTGCAAAGAGTGTGGCCGGAAGATGCATCAGATTTGTGTTCTACACTATGACATCATTTGGC
CTTCAGGTTTTGTGTGTGACAACTGTTTGAAGAAAACTGGCAGATAATAGGATCCGAATTCGAGCTCCGT
CGACAAGCTTGCGGCCGCACTCGAGCACCACCACCACCACCACTGAGATCCGGCTGCTAACAAAGCCCGA
AAGGAAGCTGAGTTGGCTGCTGCCACCGCTGAGCAATAACTAGCATAACCCCTTGGGGCCTCTAAACGGG
TCTTGAGGGGTTTTTTGCTGAAAGGAGGAACTATATCCGGATTGGCGAATGGG
[124 nt withheld, positions 4184-4307]
C
[91 nt withheld, positions 4309-4399]
A
[49 nt withheld, positions 4401-4449]
CCTTTGACGTTGGAGTCCACGTTCTTT
[37 nt withheld, positions 4477-4513]
ACCCTATCTCGGTCTATTCTTTTGATTTATAAGGGATTTTGCCGATTTCGGCCTATTGGTTAAAAAATGA
GCTGATTTAACAAAAATTTAACGCGAATTTTAACAAAATATTAACGCTTACAATTTAGGTGGCACTTTTC
GGGGAAATGTGCGCGGAACCCCTATTTGTTTATTTTTCTAAATACATTCAAATATGTATCCGCTCATGAG
ACAATAACCCTGATAAATGCTTCAATAATATTGAAAAAGGAAGAGTATGAGTATTCAACATTTCCGTGTC
GCCCTTATTCCCTTTTTTGCGGCATTTTGCCTTCCTGTTTTTGCTCACCCAGAAACGCTGGTGAAAGTAA
AAGATGCTGAAGATCAGTTGGGTGCACGAGTGGGTTACATCGAACTGGATCTCAACAGCGGTAAGATCCT
TGAGAGTTTTCGCCCCGAAGAACGTTTTCCAATGATGAGCACTTTTAAAGTTCTGCTATGTGGCGCGGTA
TTATCCCGTATTGACGCCGGGCAAGAGCAACTCGGTCGCCGCATACACTATTCTCAGAATGACTTGGTTG
AGTACTCACCAGTCACAGAAAAGCATCTTACGGATGGCATGACAGTAAGAGAATTATGCAGTGCTGCCAT
AACCATGAGTGATAACACTGCGGCCAACTTACTTCTGACAACGATCGGAGGACCGAAGGAGCTAACCGCT
TTTTTGCACAACATGGGGGATCATGTAACTCGCCTTGATCGTTGGGAACCGGAGCTGAATGAAGCCATAC
CAAACGACGAGCGTGACACCACGATGCCTGCAGCAATGGCAACAACGTTGCGCAAACTATTAACTGGCGA
ACTACTTACTCTAGCTTCCCGGCAACAATTAATAGACTGGATGGAGGCGGATAAAGTTGCAGGACCACTT
CTGCGCTCGGCCCTTCCGGCTGGCTGGTTTATTGCTGATAAATCTGGAGCCGGTGAGCGTGGGTCTCGCG
GTATCATTGCAGCACTGGGGCCAGATGGTAAGCCCTCCCGTATCGTAGTTATCTACACGACGGGGAGTCA
GGCAACTATGGATGAACGAAATAGACAGATCGCTGAGATAGGTGCCTCACTGATTAAGCATTGGTAACTG
TCAGACCAAGTTTACTCATATATACTTTAGATTGATTTAAAACTTCATTTTTAATTTAAAAGGATCTAGG
TGAAGATCCTTTTTGATAATCTCATGACCAAAATCCCTTAACGTGAGTTTTCGTTCCACTGAGCGTCAGA
CCCCGTAGAAAAGATCAAA
Features (pLannotate 1.2.2; 19 found; start..end, strand, type, name):
      9..597     +  rep_origin     ori: high-copy-number ColE1/pMB1/pBR322/pUC origin of replication
    783..922     -  misc_feature   bom: basis of mobility region from pBR322
   1024..1215    -  CDS            rop: Rop protein, which maintains plasmids at low copy number; rop
   1232..1612    +  CDS            YPB1_ECOLX: Protein predicted: Swiss-Prot protein existence level 4. From Escherichia coli.
   1684..1975    -  CDS            TcR (fragment): tetracycline efflux protein; tet; confers resistance to tetracycline
   1990..2011    -  protein_bind   CAP binding site: CAP binding activates transcription in the presence of cAMP. E. coli catabolite activator protein
   2024..3106    -  CDS            lacI: lac repressor; lacI; The lac repressor binds to the lac operator to inhibit transcription in E. coli. This inhibition can be relieved by adding lactose or isopropyl-β-D-thiogalactopyranoside (IPTG).
   3107..3184    -  promoter       lacI promoter: lacI
   3192..3471    -  CDS            TcR (fragment): tetracycline efflux protein; tet; confers resistance to tetracycline
   3493..3511    +  promoter       T7 promoter: promoter for bacteriophage T7 RNA polymerase
   3512..3536    +  protein_bind   lac operator: The lac repressor binds to the lac operator to inhibit transcription in E. coli. This inhibition can be relieved by adding lactose or isopropyl-β-D-thiogalactopyranoside (IPTG). lac repressor encoded by lacI
   3551..3573    +  RBS            RBS: efficient ribosome binding site from bacteriophage T7 gene 10 (Olins and Rangwala, 1989)
   3584..3964    +  CDS            Crebbp (fragment): CBP_MOUSE - Also known as Cbp. Experimental evidence at protein level: Swiss-Prot protein existence level 1. Acetylates histones, giving a specific tag for transcriptional activation (By similarity). Also acetylates non-histone proteins, like DDX21, FBL, IRF2, MAFG, NCOA3, POLR1E/PAF53 and FOXO1 (PubMed:10207073, PubMed:11701890, PubMed:16287980, PubMed:15220471). Binds specifically to phosphorylated CREB and enhances its transcriptional activity toward cAMP-responsive genes (By similarity). Acts as a coactivator of ALX1 (By similarity). Acts as a circadian transcriptional coactivator which en
   4016..4033    +  CDS            9xHis (fragment): 9xHis affinity tag
   4043..4092    +  CDS            SET1 (fragment): solubility-enhancement tag derived from T7 phage gene 10B
   4100..4147    +  terminator     T7 terminator: transcription terminator for bacteriophage T7 RNA polymerase
   4184..4612    +  rep_origin     f1 ori (sequence partly withheld): f1 bacteriophage origin of replication; arrow indicates direction of (+) strand synthesis
   4665..4769    +  promoter       AmpR promoter: bla
   4770..5630    +  CDS            AmpR: β-lactamase; bla; confers resistance to ampicillin, carbenicillin, and related antibiotics
