[The description below was written by a language model from this plasmid's Addgene catalogue record and pLannotate feature annotations shown in this document.]
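Description:
pET-CH2 (1192-1318) is a bacterial expression plasmid built on the Novagen pET21a backbone for producing the CH2 domain of mouse CREB-binding protein (CBP, gene Crebbp) in E. coli. The 387 bp insert, encoding residues 1192-1318, was cloned between the NdeI and BamHI sites, both of which remain intact. The catalogue lists a total size of 5830 bp, whereas the sequenced record annotated here is 5,792 nt. This minor discrepancy is not explained in the record.

Expression is driven by the bacteriophage T7 promoter, followed immediately by a lac operator, the strong T7 gene 10 ribosome binding site, the Crebbp fragment and, further downstream, the T7 terminator. The plasmid carries its own lacI gene with its promoter, so the lac repressor keeps the T7/lac promoter silent until IPTG is added. Transcription also requires a host that supplies T7 RNA polymerase. A short His-tag coding segment from the pET21a polylinker region lies downstream of the insert, but the record does not state whether it is translated in frame with the CH2 domain or excluded by a stop codon, so a tagged product should not be assumed. The short fragments annotated as SET1 and tetracycline resistance appear to be backbone-derived matches rather than functional parts.

The plasmid replicates from a pBR322-type ColE1 origin accompanied by the bom site and the rop gene, consistent with its listing as low copy. Selection is by ampicillin through the β-lactamase gene, and an f1 origin allows single-stranded DNA production. The associated publication characterises the CH2 domain of CBP/p300 as a zinc finger, suggesting use in preparing recombinant protein for structural and biophysical study.
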