Addgene plasmid #99338: pET-CH2 (1192-1318)
Purpose: Bacterial expression of mouse CBP CH2 domain
Depositing lab: Peter Wright. Depositing organization: Scripps California (The Scripps Research Institute). Publication: The CH2 domain of CBP/p300 is a novel zinc finger. Park S, Martinez-Yamout MA, Dyson HJ, Wright PE. FEBS Lett. 2013 Aug 19;587(16):2506-11. doi: 10.1016/j.febslet.2013.06.051. Epub 2013 Jul 4. PubMed 23831576.
Backbone
  Vector backbone: pET21a
  Backbone manufacturer: Novagen
  Backbone size w/o insert (bp): 5443
  Total vector size (bp): 5830
  Vector type: Bacterial Expression
Growth in bacteria
  Bacterial resistance: Ampicillin, 100 μg/mL
  Growth temperature: 37°C
  Growth strain: DH5alpha
  Copy number: Low Copy
Gene/Insert
  Gene/Insert name: CBP CH2 (1192-1318) (alt name: crebbp)
  Species: M. musculus (mouse)
  Insert size (bp): 387
  Entrez Gene: Crebbp (a.k.a. CBP, CBP/p300, KAT3A, p300/CBP)
  Promoter: T7
  Cloning method: Restriction Enzyme; 5′ cloning site NdeI (not destroyed); 3′ cloning site BamHI (not destroyed)
  Sequencing primers: 5′ T7; 3′ T7
Terms and licenses: Academic/Nonprofit Terms; Industry Terms: Not Available to Industry
How to cite: pET-CH2 (1192-1318) was a gift from Peter Wright (Addgene plasmid # 99338 ; http://n2t.net/addgene:99338 ; RRID:Addgene_99338)
