>Addgene plasmid #99338 | pET-CH2 (1192-1318) | depositor partial sequence | sequence record 181915 | T7 promoter
TGTGGGGCGGTACATTCCCTCTAGAATAATTTTGTTTAACTTTAAGAAGGAGATATACATATGCCTGTCA
TGCAGTCTCTTGGATATTGCTGTGGACGAAAGTATGAGTTCTCCCCACAGACTTTGTGCTGTTACGGAAA
GCAGCTGTGTACAATTCCTCGTGATGCAGCCTACTACAGCTATCAGAATAGGTATCATTTCTGTGAGAAG
TGTTTCACAGAGATCCAGGGCGAGAATGTGACCCTGGGTGACGACCCTTCCCAACCTCAGACGACAATTT
CCAAGGATCAATTTGAAAAGAAGAAAAATGATACCTTAGATCCTGAACCTTTTGTTGACTGCAAAGAGTG
TGGCCGGAAGATGCATCAGATTTGTGTTCTACACTATGACATCATTTGGCCTTCAGGTTTTGTGTGTGAC
AACTGTTTGAAGAAAACTGGCAGATAATAGGATCCGAATTCGAGCTCCGTCGACAAGCTTGCGGCCGCAC
TCGAGCACCACCACCACCACCACTGAGATCCGGCTGCTAACAAAGCCCGAAAGGAAGCTGAGTTGGCTGC
TGCCACCGCTGAGCAATAACTAGCATAACCCCTTGGGGCCTCTAAACGGGTCTTGAGGGGTTTTTTGCTG
AAAGGAGGAACTATATCCGGATTGGCGAATGGG
[124 nt withheld, positions 664-787]
C
[91 nt withheld, positions 789-879]
A
[49 nt withheld, positions 881-929]
CCTTTGACGTTGGAGTCCACGTTCTTTAATAGTGGACTCTTGTTCCAAACTGTAACAACACTCAACCCTA
TCTCGGTCTATTCTTTTGATTTATAAGGATTTTGCCGATTTCGGCCTATTGGTTAAAAAATGAGCTGATT
TAAC
